>Addgene plasmid #39194 | pCMV-myc-ERK2-MEK1_fusion | addgene partial sequence | sequence record 119126 | rERK2-3 5'-aaccctcacaagaggattgaa-3'
ATTATGACCCAAGTGATGAGCCCATTGCTGAAGCACCATTCAAGTTTGACATGGAGCTGGACGACTTACC
TAAGGAGAAGCTCAAAGAACTCATTTTTGAAGAGACTGCTCGATTCCAGCCAGGATACAGATCTGAAGGC
GAGGGTGAAGGCGAGGGTGAAAGCGGATCCGGCGGAGTTGGAAGCGCGTTACCCGGGTCCAAAATGCCCA
AGAAGAAGCCGACGCCCATCCAGCTGAACCCGGCCCCCGACGGCTCTGCAGTTAACGGGACCAGCTCTGC
GGAGACCAACTTGGAGGCCTTGCAGAAGAAGCTGGAGGAGCTAGAGCTTGATGAGCAGCAGCGAAAGCGC
CTTGAGGCCTTTCTTACCCAGAAGCAGAAGGTGGGAGAACTGAAGGATGACGACTTTGAGAAGATCAGTG
AGCTGGGGGCTGGCAATGGCGGTGTGGTGTTCAAGGTCTCCCACAAGCCTTCTGGCCTGGTCATGGCCAG
AAAGCTAATTCATCTGGAGATCAAACCCGCAATCCGGAACCAGATCATAAGGGAGCTGCAGGTTCTGCAT
GAGTGCAACTCTCCGTACATCGTGGGCTTCTATGGTGCGTTCTACAGCGATGGCGAGATCAGTATCTGCA
TGGAGCACATGGATGGAGGTTCTCTGGATCAAGTCCTGAAGAAAGCTGGAAGAATTCCTGAACAAATTTT
AGGAAAAGTTAGCATTGCTGTAATAAAAGGCCTGACATATCTGAGGGAGAAGCACAAGATCATGCACAGA
GATGTCAAGCCCTCCAACATCCTAGTCAACTCCCGTGGGGAGATCAAGCTCTGTGACTTTGGGGT
