>Addgene plasmid #39194 | pCMV-myc-ERK2-MEK1_fusion | addgene partial sequence | sequence record 133385 | CMV-F 5'-CGCAAATGGGCGGTAGGCGTG-3'
AGCAGAGCTCGTTTAGTGAACCGTCAGAATTGCCATGGAGCAGAAGCTGATCAGCGAGGAGGACCTGAAC
GAATTCAGATCTGGTACCATGGCGGCGGCGGCGGCGGGCCCGGAGATGGTCCGCGGGCAGGTGTTCGACG
TGGGGCCGCGCTACACTAATCTCTCGTACATCGGAGAAGGCGCCTACGGCATGGTTTGTTCTGCTTATGA
TAATCTCAACAAAGTTCGAGTTGCTATCAAGAAAATCAGTCCTTTTGAGCACCAGACCTACTGTCAGAGA
ACCCTGAGAGAGATAAAAATCCTACTGCGCTTCAGACATGAGAACATCATCGGCATCAATGACATCATCC
GGGCACCAACCATTGAGCAGATGAAAGATGTATATATAGTACAGGACCTCATGGAGACAGATCTTTACAA
GCTCTTGAAGACACAGCACCTCAGCAATGATCATATCTGCTATTTTCTTTATCAGATCCTGAGAGGATTA
AAGTATATACATTCAGCTAATGTTCTGCACCGTGACCTCAAGCCTTCCAACCTCCTGCTGAACACCACTT
GTGATCTCAAGATCTGTGACTTTGGCCTTGCCCGTGTTGCAGATCCAGACCATGATCATACAGGGTTCTT
GACAGAGTATGTAGCCACGCGTTGGTACAGAGCTCCAGAAATTATGTTGAATTCCAAGGGTTATACCAAG
TCCATTGATATTTGGTCTGTGGGCTGCATCCTGGCAGAGATGCTATCCAACAGGCCTATCTTTCCAGGAA
AGCATTACCTTGACCAGCTGAATCACATCCTGGGTATTCTTGGATCTCCATCACAGGAAGATCTGAATTG
TATAATAAATTTAAAAGCTAGAAACTATTTGCTTTCTCTCCCGCACAAAAATAAGGTGCCGTGGAACAGA
ATTGTTCCCAAACGCTGACTTCCAAAGCTCTGGATTTACTGGATAAATGGTTGACATTTTACCCTCACAA
