>Addgene plasmid #39194 | pCMV-myc-ERK2-MEK1_fusion | addgene partial sequence | sequence record 133386 | hGH-PA-R 5'-CCAGCTTGGTTCCCAATAGA-3'
TTCCACTTGCCCCTTGCTCCATACCACCCCCCTCCACCCCATAATATTATAGAAGGACACCTAGTTCAGA
CAAAATGATGCAACTTAATTTTATTAGGACAAGGCTGGTGGGCACTGGAGTGGCAACTTCCAGGGCCAGG
AGAGGCACTGGGGAGGGGTCACAGGGATGCCACCCGGGGACCCTCTAGAGTCGACCTGCAGGCATGCAAG
CTTCGAATTCGGATACACACAAATAGCCCCAAGCACAAAGCCAATCCACTTAGGGGAACAATAATAGTAA
TAAGAATAAAGACAGTAATATTAAAAATGACAAGAGTAGAATCTTGGCACATGCTGTGTTCTTCATCCTT
TGTCACAGGTGAAATGCACATCTGAACAGAGACAGGCATGGGAAGGAGGCCCAAAAGCGACATGGCAAAC
CACCGGGCAGGGGACTCGCTCTTTGTTGCTTCCCAAACACTTAGACGCCAGCAGCATGGGTTGGTGTGCT
GGGCTGGTTAAGGCCGATGGTGGAGCAGAGCCAACCTGCAAAATCCACTTCCTCAGCATCAGATCTCTTG
ATAAAAGCATGAACCATGAGTTGCTTCAAATCTGCTCTCTCTGCGGGGTTTTTTATTAAGCATTTATTCA
CAAAATCTTGAAATTCCAGACTGAACACTCCACTGGGCAGTTTTGGAGGAGGCTCGTTGACTATGTAATC
CAACAACTCAAAAATTGCCATGGGAGGTCGGCTGTCCATTCCGTATGAGCTAAGGGGCCTCCCGGGGGTC
CTTGGCCTGGGTGGGGTCTCAGCCGCATCTCCTTCCACCTGGCACCCAAACATCAGCTCCAGCTCCTTGG
CATCTGGAGGAGGGATGGGATACCTCCCAACCGCCATCTCTACCAGAGACAGTCCCATGCTCCAGATGTC
TGACTGCACAGAGTAATGAGTCCCCTGGAGTCTTTCTGGCGACATGTAGGACCTTGTGCCCACGAAGGAG
TTGGCCATGGAGTCGATGAGCTGCCCGCTGACCCCAAAGTCACAGAGCTTGATCTCCCCACGGGAGTTGA
CTAGGATGTTGGAGGGCTTGACATCTCTGTGCATGATCTTGTGCTTCTCCCTCAGA
