[The description below was written by a language model from this plasmid's Addgene catalogue record.]
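Description:
pCMV-myc-ERK2-MEK1_fusion is a mammalian expression plasmid built on the pCMV5 backbone (about 4.7 kb without insert). It is propagated in E. coli under ampicillin selection; the record lists the copy number as unknown and notes that the construct may be somewhat toxic to the bacterial host. No feature table is provided, so backbone elements such as the origin of replication and polyadenylation signal are not itemised in the record. No mammalian selection marker is listed.

The payload is an insert of roughly 2.4 kb, cloned between KpnI and HindIII sites that both remain intact. It encodes a single chimeric protein in which rat ERK2 (Mapk1, p42 MAPK) is joined through a linker to human MEK1 (MAP2K1), its direct upstream activating kinase. The nature and length of the linker are not stated. Expression is driven by the CMV promoter, which gives strong constitutive transcription in most mammalian cell lines. A Myc epitope supplied by the backbone sits at the N terminus of the fusion, allowing detection or immunoprecipitation with anti-Myc antibodies.

Tethering the MAP kinase to its activator is a strategy for generating ERK2 signalling independent of upstream stimuli. The associated publication title describes a constitutively active, nuclear form of ERK2 that is sufficient for neurite outgrowth and cell transformation. The plasmid is therefore suited to transfection experiments asking what ERK2 activation alone can accomplish in differentiation, proliferation or transformation assays. The record does not say whether this particular version carries any additional activating or localisation-altering mutations in either kinase.
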