Addgene plasmid #39194: pCMV-myc-ERK2-MEK1_fusion
Depositing lab: Melanie Cobb. Depositing organization: University of Texas Southwestern Medical Center. Publication: A constitutively active and nuclear form of the MAP kinase ERK2 is sufficient for neurite outgrowth and cell transformation. Robinson MJ, Stippec SA, Goldsmith E, White MA, Cobb MH. Curr Biol. 1998 Oct 22;8(21):1141-50. 10.1016/S0960-9822(07)00485-X PubMed 9799732.
Backbone
  Vector backbone: pCMV5
  Backbone size w/o insert (bp): 4700
  Vector type: Mammalian Expression
Growth in bacteria
  Bacterial resistance: Ampicillin, 50 μg/mL
  Growth temperature: 37°C
  Growth strain: DH5alpha
  Growth instructions: Reducing the incubation temperature to 30°C may reduce toxicity to the bacteria and improve growth
  Copy number: Unknown
Gene/Insert
  Gene/Insert name: ERK2-MEK1 Fusion
  Species: H. sapiens (human), R. norvegicus (rat)
  Insert size (bp): 2400
  GenBank ID: M64300 NM_002755
  Entrez Gene: MAP2K1 (a.k.a. CFC3, MAPKK1, MEK1, MEL, MKK1, PRKMK1); Mapk1 (a.k.a. ERK-2, ERT1, Erk2, p42-MAPK)
  Promoter: CMV
  Tag / fusion protein: Myc (N terminal on backbone)
  Cloning method: Restriction Enzyme; 5′ cloning site KpnI (not destroyed); 3′ cloning site HindIII (not destroyed)
  Sequencing primers: 5′ CMV-F
Terms and licenses: Academic/Nonprofit Terms; Industry Terms: Not Available to Industry
Depositor comments: rat ERK2 fused to human MEK1 with a linker in between
How to cite: pCMV-myc-ERK2-MEK1_fusion was a gift from Melanie Cobb (Addgene plasmid # 39194 ; http://n2t.net/addgene:39194 ; RRID:Addgene_39194)
